Addgene plasmid #64756: pTW087
Purpose: Recombination-Induced Tag Exchange (RITE) Cassette, HA-6xHIS to a T7 epitope tag, Hygro selection
Depositing lab: Fred van Leeuwen. Depositing organization: Netherlands Cancer Institute. Publication: Progressive methylation of ageing histones by Dot1 functions as a timer. De Vos D, Frederiks F, Terweij M, van Welsem T, Verzijlbergen KF, Iachina E, de Graaf EL, Altelaar AF, Oudgenoeg G, Heck AJ, Krijgsveld J, Bakker BM, van Leeuwen F. EMBO Rep. 2011 Sep 1;12(9):956-62. doi: 10.1038/embor.2011.131. PubMed 21760613.
Backbone
  Vector backbone: unknown
  Vector type: RITE cassette
Growth in bacteria
  Bacterial resistance: Ampicillin, 100 μg/mL
  Growth temperature: 37°C
  Growth strain: DH5alpha
  Copy number: Unknown
Gene/Insert
  Gene/Insert name: RITE cassette
  Species: Synthetic
  Promoter: none
  Cloning method: Unknown
  Sequencing primers: 5′ M13-F20; 3′ M13R
Terms and licenses: Academic/Nonprofit Terms; Industry Terms: Not Available to Industry
Depositor comments: The discrepancies between the depositor's sequence and Addgene's sequences have no functional consequences.
How to cite: pTW087 was a gift from Fred van Leeuwen (Addgene plasmid # 64756 ; http://n2t.net/addgene:64756 ; RRID:Addgene_64756)
