[The description below was written by a language model from this plasmid's Addgene catalogue record and pLannotate feature annotations shown in this document.]
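Description:
pTW087 is a 5,435-nt E. coli template plasmid carrying a Recombination-Induced Tag Exchange (RITE) cassette for epitope-tag switching in budding yeast. The catalogue lists the backbone as unknown. The feature table shows a phagemid-style cloning vector architecture: a high-copy ColE1/pUC origin, an f1 origin, an ampicillin resistance gene with its own promoter, and a lacZα/lac promoter region interrupted by the insert, which is flanked by T7 and T3 phage promoters and M13 sequencing primer sites. There is no yeast replication origin, consistent with a cassette source rather than a plasmid maintained in yeast.

The cassette has no promoter of its own, as noted in the record, because it is designed to be fused in frame to the 3′ end of a gene of interest. Reading through the insert, a first loxP site is followed by an HA epitope (annotated as a partial 3xHA match; the record describes this tag as HA-6xHis, although the His stretch is not separately annotated), then the ADH1 terminator and an hphMX hygromycin resistance marker in the opposite orientation with its TEF terminator. A second loxP site in the same orientation as the first comes next, followed by a T7 epitope tag. Before recombination the tagged protein carries HA-6xHis and transcription ends at the ADH1 terminator. Cre-mediated excision between the two loxP sites removes the first tag, terminator and hygromycin marker, so newly made protein carries the T7 tag instead.

This switch distinguishes old from newly synthesised protein. The associated publication concerns progressive methylation of ageing histones. Noted discrepancies between the depositor and repository sequences are reported to have no functional consequence.
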