Features (pLannotate 1.2.2; 23 found; start..end, strand, type, name):
    457..614     -  CDS            lacZα (fragment): LacZα fragment of β-galactosidase; lacZ fragment
    617..635     +  promoter       T7 promoter: promoter for bacteriophage T7 RNA polymerase
    689..722     -  protein_bind   loxP: Cre-mediated recombination occurs in the 8-bp core sequence (GCATACAT). Cre recombinase
    731..757     +  CDS            3xHA (fragment): three tandem HA epitope tags
    796..983     +  terminator     ADH1 terminator: S. cerevisiae ADH1; transcription terminator for the S. cerevisiae alcohol dehydrogenase 1 (ADH1) gene
   1018..1039    +  misc_feature   bom (fragment): basis of mobility region from pBR322
   1102..1299    -  terminator     TEF terminator: Ashbya gossypii TEF terminator
   1102..2677    -  gene           hphMX6: yeast selectable marker conferring hygromycin resistance
   2742..2765    +  misc_feature   bom (fragment): basis of mobility region from pBR322
   2772..2805    -  protein_bind   loxP: Cre-mediated recombination occurs in the 8-bp core sequence (GCATACAT). Cre recombinase
   2814..2846    +  CDS            T7 tag (gene 10 leader): leader peptide from bacteriophage T7 gene 10 promotes efficient translation in E. coli
   2870..2925    +  misc_feature   MCS: pUC18/19 multiple cloning site
   2932..2950    -  promoter       T3 promoter: promoter for bacteriophage T3 RNA polymerase
   2995..3011    -  protein_bind   lac operator: The lac repressor binds to the lac operator to inhibit transcription in E. coli. This inhibition can be relieved by adding lactose or isopropyl-β-D-thiogalactopyranoside (IPTG). lac repressor encoded by lacI
   3019..3049    -  promoter       lac promoter: promoter for the E. coli lac operon
   3064..3085    -  protein_bind   CAP binding site: CAP binding activates transcription in the presence of cAMP. E. coli catabolite activator protein
   3098..3190    -  CDS            lacI (fragment): lac repressor; lacI; The lac repressor binds to the lac operator to inhibit transcription in E. coli. This inhibition can be relieved by adding lactose or isopropyl-β-D-thiogalactopyranoside (IPTG).
   3373..3961    -  rep_origin     ori: high-copy-number ColE1/pMB1/pBR322/pUC origin of replication
   4132..4992    -  CDS            AmpR: β-lactamase; bla; confers resistance to ampicillin, carbenicillin, and related antibiotics
   4993..5097    -  promoter       AmpR promoter: bla
   5192..5227    +  CDS            rop (fragment): Rop protein, which maintains plasmids at low copy number; rop
   5329..5428    +  misc_feature   bom (fragment): basis of mobility region from pBR322
   5429..449     -  rep_origin     f1 ori (across the origin) (sequence partly withheld): f1 bacteriophage origin of replication; arrow indicates direction of (+) strand synthesis
>Addgene plasmid #64756 | pTW087 | depositor full sequence | sequence record 109173 | Full Sequence
AAACGTTAATATTTTGTTAAAATTCGCGTTAAATTTTTGTTAAATCAGCTCATTTTTTAACCAATAGGCC
GAAATCGGCAAAATCCCTTATAAATCAAAAGAATAGACCGAGATAGGGT
[37 nt withheld, positions 120-156]
AAAGAACGTGGACTCCAACGTCAAAGG
[49 nt withheld, positions 184-232]
T
[91 nt withheld, positions 234-324]
G
[124 nt withheld, positions 326-449]
CGCGCCATTCGCCATTCAGGCTGCGCAACTGTTGGGAAGGGCGATCGGTGCGGGCCTCTTCGCTATTACG
CCAGCTGGCGAAAGGGGGATGTGCTGCAAGGCGATTAAGTTGGGTAACGCCAGGGTTTTCCCAGTCACGA
CGTTGTAAAACGACGGCCAGTGAATTGTAATACGACTCACTATAGGGCGAATTGGGCCCAATGCATTGGC
GCCGCGGCCGCGGTGGATCTGGTGGATCTATAACTTCGTATAATGTATGCTATACGAAGTTATCAGGTAC
CTACCCATACGATGTTCCTGACTATGCGCACCATCATCACCATCACACTAGTTAACTTCTAAATAAGCGA
ATTTCTTATGATTTATGATTTTTATTATTAAATAAGTTATAAAAAAAATAAGTGTATACAAATTTTAAAG
TGACTCTTAGGTTTTAAAACGAAAATTCTTATTCTTGAGTAACTCTTTCCTGTAGGTCAGGTTGCTTTCT
CAGGTATAGTATGAGGTCGCTCTTATTGACCACACCTCTACCGGCAGATCCGCTAGGGATAACAGGGTAA
GGATCCGCATTGTACTGAGAGTGCACCATAATCATCGATGAATTCGAGCTCGTTTTCGACACTGGATGGC
GGCGTTAGTATCGAATCGACAGCAGTATAGCGACCAGCATTCACATACGATTGACGCATGATATTACTTT
CTGCGCACTTAACTTCGCATCTGGGCAGATGATGTCGAGGCGAAAAAAAATATAAATCACGCTAACATTT
GATTAAAATAGAACAACTACAATATAAAAAAACTATACAAATGACAAGTTCTTGAAAACAAGAATCTTTT
TATTGTCAGTACTGATTATTCCTTTGCCCTCGGACGAGTGCTGGGGCGTCGGTTTCCACTATCGGCGAGT
ACTTCTACACAGCCATCGGTCCAGACGGCCGCGCTTCTGCGGGCGATTTGTGTACGCCCGACAGTCCCGG
CTCCGGATCGGACGATTGCGTCGCATCGACCCTGCGCCCAAGCTGCATCATCGAAATTGCCGTCAACCAA
GCTCTGATAGAGTTGGTCAAGACCAATGCGGAGCATATACGCCCGGAGCCGCGGCGATCCTGCAAGCTCC
GGATGCCTCCGCTCGAAGTAGCGCGTCTGCTGCTCCATACAAGCCAACCACGGCCTCCAGAAGAAGATGT
TGGCGACCTCGTATTGGGAATCCCCGAACATCGCCTCGCTCCAGTCAATGACCGCTGTTATGCGGCCATT
GTCCGTCAGGACATTGTTGGAGCCGAAATCCGCGTGCACGAGGTGCCGGACTTCGGGGCAGTCCTCGGCC
CAAAGCATCAGCTCATCGAGAGCCTGCGCGACGGACGCACTGACGGTGTCGTCCATCACAGTTTGCCAGT
GATACACATGGGGATCAGCAATCGCGCATATGAAATCACGCCATGTAGTGTATTGACCGATTCCTTGCGG
TCCGAATGGGCCGAACCCGCTCGTCTGGCTAAGATCGGCCGCAGCGATCGCATCCATGGCCTCCGCGACC
GGCTGCAGAACAGCGGGCAGTTCGGTTTCAGGCAGGTCTTGCAACGTGACACCCTGTGCACGGCGGGAGA
TGCAATAGGTCAGGCTCTCGCTGAATTCCCCAATGTCAAGCACTTCCGGAATCGGGAGCGCGGCCGATGC
AAAGTGCCGATAAACATAACGATCTTTGTAGAAACCATCGGCGCAGCTATTTACCCGCAGGACATATCCA
CGCCCTCCTACATCGAAGCTGAAAGCACGAGATTCTTCGCCCTCCGAGAGCTGCATCAGGTCGGAGACGC
TGTCGAACTTTTCGATCAGAAACTTCTCGACAGACGTCGCGGTGAGTTCAGGCTTTTTACCCATGGTTGT
TTATGTTCGGATGTGATGTGAGAACTGTATCCTAGCAAGATTTTAAAAGGAAGTATATGAAAGAAGAACC
TCAGTGGCAAATCCTAACCTTTTATATTTCTCTACAGGGGCGCGGCGTGGGGACAATTCAACGCGTCTGT
GAGGGGAGCGTTTCCCTGCTCGCAGGTCCGCAGCGAGGAGCCGTAATTTTTGCTTCGCGCCGTGCGGCCA
TCAAAATGTATGGATGCAAATGATTATACATGGGGATGTATGGGCTAAATGTACGGGCGACAGTCACATC
ATGCCCCTGAGCTGCGCACGTCAAGACTGTCAAGGAGGGTATTCTGGGCCTCCATGTCGCTGGCCGGGTG
ACCCGGCGGGGACGAGGCAAGCTAAACAGATCTGGCGCGCCTTAATTAACCCTATGCGGTGTGAAATACC
GCACAGTCTAGAATAACTTCGTATAATGTATGCTATACGAAGTTATCAGTCGACATGGCAAGCATGACTG
GTGGACAGCAAATGGGTTGTACATAAGCGGCCGCGAATTCAATTCGAGCTCGGTACCCGGGGATCCTCTA
GAGTCGACCTGCAGGCATGCAAGCTTTTGTTCCCTTTAGTGAGGGTTAATTCCGAGCTTGGCGTAATCAT
GGTCATAGCTGTTTCCTGTGTGAAATTGTTATCCGCTCACAATTCCACACAACATACGAGCCGGAAGCAT
AAAGTGTAAAGCCTGGGGTGCCTAATGAGTGAGCTAACTCACATTAATTGCGTTGCGCTCACTGCCCGCT
TTCCAGTCGGGAAACCTGTCGTGCCAGCTGCATTAATGAATCGGCCAACGCGCGGGGAGAGGCGGTTTGC
GTATTGGGCGCTCTTCCGCTTCCTCGCTCACTGACTCGCTGCGCTCGGTCGTTCGGCTGCGGCGAGCGGT
ATCAGCTCACTCAAAGGCGGTAATACGGTTATCCACAGAATCAGGGGATAACGCAGGAAAGAACATGTGA
GCAAAAGGCCAGCAAAAGGCCAGGAACCGTAAAAAGGCCGCGTTGCTGGCGTTTTTCCATAGGCTCCGCC
CCCCTGACGAGCATCACAAAAATCGACGCTCAAGTCAGAGGTGGCGAAACCCGACAGGACTATAAAGATA
CCAGGCGTTTCCCCCTGGAAGCTCCCTCGTGCGCTCTCCTGTTCCGACCCTGCCGCTTACCGGATACCTG
TCCGCCTTTCTCCCTTCGGGAAGCGTGGCGCTTTCTCATAGCTCACGCTGTAGGTATCTCAGTTCGGTGT
AGGTCGTTCGCTCCAAGCTGGGCTGTGTGCACGAACCCCCCGTTCAGCCCGACCGCTGCGCCTTATCCGG
TAACTATCGTCTTGAGTCCAACCCGGTAAGACACGACTTATCGCCACTGGCAGCAGCCACTGGTAACAGG
ATTAGCAGAGCGAGGTATGTAGGCGGTGCTACAGAGTTCTTGAAGTGGTGGCCTAACTACGGCTACACTA
GAAGGACAGTATTTGGTATCTGCGCTCTGCTGAAGCCAGTTACCTTCGGAAAAAGAGTTGGTAGCTCTTG
ATCCGGCAAACAAACCACCGCTGGTAGCGGTGGTTTTTTTGTTTGCAAGCAGCAGATTACGCGCAGAAAA
AAAGGATCTCAAGAAGATCCTTTGATCTTTTCTACGGGGTCTGACGCTCAGTGGAACGAAAACTCACGTT
AAGGGATTTTGGTCATGAGATTATCAAAAAGGATCTTCACCTAGATCCTTTTAAATTAAAAATGAAGTTT
TAAATCAATCTAAAGTATATATGAGTAAACTTGGTCTGACAGTTACCAATGCTTAATCAGTGAGGCACCT
ATCTCAGCGATCTGTCTATTTCGTTCATCCATAGTTGCCTGACTCCCCGTCGTGTAGATAACTACGATAC
GGGAGGGCTTACCATCTGGCCCCAGTGCTGCAATGATACCGCGAGACCCACGCTCACCGGCTCCAGATTT
ATCAGCAATAAACCAGCCAGCCGGAAGGGCCGAGCGCAGAAGTGGTCCTGCAACTTTATCCGCCTCCATC
CAGTCTATTAATTGTTGCCGGGAAGCTAGAGTAAGTAGTTCGCCAGTTAATAGTTTGCGCAACGTTGTTG
CCATTGCTACAGGCATCGTGGTGTCACGCTCGTCGTTTGGTATGGCTTCATTCAGCTCCGGTTCCCAACG
ATCAAGGCGAGTTACATGATCCCCCATGTTGTGCAAAAAAGCGGTTAGCTCCTTCGGTCCTCCGATCGTT
GTCAGAAGTAAGTTGGCCGCAGTGTTATCACTCATGGTTATGGCAGCACTGCATAATTCTCTTACTGTCA
TGCCATCCGTAAGATGCTTTTCTGTGACTGGTGAGTACTCAACCAAGTCATTCTGAGAATAGTGTATGCG
GCGACCGAGTTGCTCTTGCCCGGCGTCAATACGGGATAATACCGCGCCACATAGCAGAACTTTAAAAGTG
CTCATCATTGGAAAACGTTCTTCGGGGCGAAAACTCTCAAGGATCTTACCGCTGTTGAGATCCAGTTCGA
TGTAACCCACTCGTGCACCCAACTGATCTTCAGCATCTTTTACTTTCACCAGCGTTTCTGGGTGAGCAAA
AACAGGAAGGCAAAATGCCGCAAAAAAGGGAATAAGGGCGACACGGAAATGTTGAATACTCATACTCTTC
CTTTTTCAATATTATTGAAGCATTTATCAGGGTTATTGTCTCATGAGCGGATACATATTTGAATGTATTT
AGAAAAATAAACAAATAGGGGTTCCGCGCACATTTCCCCGAAAAGTGCCACCTGACGTCTAAGAAACCAT
TATTATCATGACATTAACCTATAAAAATAGGCGTATCACGAGGCCCTTTCGTCTCGCGCGTTTCGGTGAT
GACGGTGAAAACCTCTGACACATGCAGCTCCCGGAGACGGTCACAGCTTGTCTGTAAGCGGATGCCGGGA
GCAGACAAGCCCGTCAGGGCGCGTCAGCGGGTGTTGGCGGGTGTCGGGGCTGGCTTAACTATGCGGCATC
AGAGCAGATTGTACTGAGAGTGCACCATATGCGGTGTGAAATACCGCACAGATGCGTAAGGAGAAAATAC
CGCATCAGGAAATTGT
