>Addgene plasmid #64756 | pTW087 | addgene partial sequence | sequence record 113963 | M13pUC-Fwd 5'-CCCAGTCACGACGTTGTAAAACG-3'
TATAGGGCGAATTGGGCCCAATGCATTGGCGCCGCGGCCGCGGTGGATCTGGTGGATCTATAACTTCGTA
TAATGTATGCTATACGAAGTTATCAGGTACCTACCCATACGATGTTCCTGACTATGCGCACCATCATCAC
CATCACACTAGTTAACTTCTAAATAAGCGAATTTCTTATGATTTATGATTTTTATTATTAAATAAGTTAT
AAAAAAAATAAGTGTATACAAATTTTAAAGTGACTCTTAGGTTTTAAAACGAAAATTCTTATTCTTGAGT
AACTCTTTCCTGTAGGTCAGGTTGCTTTCTCAGGTATAGTATGAGGTCGCTCTTATTGACCACACCTCTA
CCGGCAGATCCGCTAGGGATAACAGGGTAAGGATCCGCATTGTACTGAGAGTGCACCATAATCATCGATG
AATTCGAGCTCGTTTTCGACACTGGATGGCGGCGTTAGTATCGAATCGACAGCAGTATAGCGACCAGCAT
TCACATACGATTGACGCATGATATTACTTTCTGCGCACTTAACTTCGCATCTGGGCAGATGATGTCGAGG
CGAAAAAAAATATAAATCACGCTAACATTTGATTAAAATAGAACAACTACAATATAAAAAAACTATACAA
ATGACAAGTTCTTGAAAACAAGAATCTTTTTATTGTCAGTACTGATTATTCCTTTGCCCTCGGACGAGTG
CTGGGGCGTCGGTTTCCACTATCGGCGAGTACTTCTACACAGCCATCGGTCCAGACGGCCGCGCTTCTGC
GGGCGATTTGTGTACGCCCGACAGTCCCGGCTCCGGATCGGACGATTGCGTCGCATCGACCCTGCGCCCA
AGCTGCATCATCGAAATTGCCGTCAACCAAGCTCTGATAGAGTTGGTCAAGACCAATGCGGAGCATATAC
GCCCGGAGCCGCGGCGATCCTGCAAGCTCCGGATGCCTCCGCTCGAAGTAGCGCGTCTGCTGCTCCATAC
AAGCCAACCACGGCCTCCAGAAGAAGATGTTGGCGACCTCGTAT
