>Addgene plasmid #64756 | pTW087 | addgene partial sequence | sequence record 113965 | M13pUC-Rev 5'-AGCGGATAACAATTTCACACAGG-3'
GAATTAACCCTCACTAAAGGGAACAAAAGCTTGCATGCCTGCAGGTCGACTCTAGAGGATCCCCGGGTAC
CGAGCTCGAATTCGCGGCCGCTTATGTACAACCCATTTGCTGTCCACCAGTCATGCTTGCCATGTCGACT
GATAACTTCGTATAGCATACATTATACGAAGTTATTCTAGACTGTGCGGTATTTCACACCGCATAGGGTT
AATTAAGGCGCGCCAGATCTGTTTAGCTTGCCTCGTCCCCGCCGGGTCACCCGGCCAGCGACATGGAGGC
CCAGAATACCCTCCTTGACAGTCTTGACGTGCGCAGCTCAGGGGCATGATGTGACTGTCGCCCGTACATT
TAGCCCATACATCCCCATGTATAATCATTTGCATCCATACATTTTGATGGCCGCACGGCGCGAAGCAAAA
ATTACGGCTCCTCGCTGCGGACCTGCGAGCAGGGAAACGCTCCCCTCACAGACGCGTTGAATTGTCCCCA
CGCCGCGCCCCTGTAGAGAAATATAAAAGGTTAGGATTTGCCACTGAGGTTCTTCTTTCATATACTTCCT
TTTAAAATCTTGCTAGGATACAGTTCTCACATCACATCCGAACATAAACAACCATGGGTAAAAAGCCTGA
ACTCACCGCGACGTCTGTCGAGAAGTTTCTGATCGAAAAGTTCGACAGCGTCTCCGACCTGATGCAGCTC
TCGGAGGGCGAAGAATCTCGTGCTTTCAGCTTCGATGTAGGAGGGCGTGGATATGTCCTGCGGGTAAATA
GCTGCGCCGATGGTTTCTACAAAGATCGTTATGTTTATCGGCACTTTGCATCGGCCGCGCTCCCGATTCC
GGAAGTGCTTGACATTGGGGAATTCAGCGAGAGCCTGACCTATTGCATCTCCCGCCGTGCACAGGGTGTC
ACGTTGCAAGACCTGCCTGAAACCGAACTGCCCGCTGTTCTGCAGCCGGTCGCGGAGGCCATGGATGCGA
TCGCTGCGGCCGATCTTAGCCAGACGAGCGGGTTCGGCCCATTCGGACCGCAAG
